>Addgene plasmid #205495 | pDRF1-GW (n1)StayGold-T2A-mCherry | addgene full sequence | sequence record 407625 | Addgene NGS Result
CAAGCTTCCTGAAACGGAGAAACATAAACAGGCATTGCTGGGATCACCCATACATCACTCTGTTTTGCCT
GACCTTTTCCGGTAATTTGAAAACAAACCCGGTCTCGAAGCGGAGATCCGGCGATAATTACCGCAGAAAT
AAACCCATACACGAGACGTAGAACCAGCCGCACATGGCCGGAGAAACTCCTGCGAGAATTTCGTAAACTC
GCGCGCATTGCATCTGTATTTCCTAATGCGGCACTTCCAGGCCTCGATCGAGACCGTTTATCCATTGCTT
TTTTGTTGTCTTTTTCCCTCGTTCACAGAAAGTCTGAAGAAGCTATAGTAGAACTATGAGCTTTTTTTGT
TTCTGTTTTCCTTTTTTTTTTTTTTACCTCTGTGGAAATTGTTACTCTCACACTCTTTAGTTCGTTTGTT
TGTTTTGTTTATTCCAATTATGACCGGTGACGAAACGTGGTCGATGGTGGGTACCGCTTATGCTCCCCTC
CATTAGTTTCGATTATATAAAAAGGCCAAATATTGTATTATTTTCAAATGTCCTATCATTATCGTCTAAC
ATCTAATTTCTCTTAAATTTTTTCTCTTTCTTTCCTATAACACCAATAGTGAAAATCTTTTTTTCTTCTA
TATCTACAAAAACTTTTTTTTTCTATCAACCTCGTTGATAAATTTTTTCTTTAACAATCGTTAATAATTA
ATTAATTGGAAAATAACCATTTTTTCTCTCTTTTATACACACATTCAAAAGAAAGAAAAAAAATATACCC
CAGCCTCGACTAGTGAATTCGCGGCCATCACAAGTTTGTACAAAAAAGCAGGCTGCTAGCATGGTGTCTA
CAGGCGAGGAGCTGTTTACCGGCGTGGTGCCCTTCAAGTTCCAGCTGAAGGGCACCATCAACGGCAAGAG
CTTCACCGTGGAAGGCGAGGGCGAGGGCAATAGCCACGAGGGCAGCCACAAAGGCAAGTACGTGTGCACC
AGCGGCAAACTGCCAATGTCTTGGGCCGCCCTGGGAACTAGCTTCGGCTATGGCATGAAGTACTACACCA
AGTACCCCAGCGGCCTGAAGAACTGGTTCCACGAGGTGATGCCCGAGGGCTTCACCTACGACAGACACAT
CCAGTACAAGGGCGACGGCAGCATCCACGCCAAGCACCAGCACTTCATGAAGAACGGCACCTACCACAAC
ATCGTGGAGTTCACCGGCCAGGACTTCAAGGAGAACAGCCCCGTGCTGACCGGCGACATGAACGTGAGCC
TGCCCAACGAGGTGCAGCACATCCCCAGAGATGACGGCGTGGAGTGCCCAGTGACCCTGCTGTACCCTCT
GCTGAGCGACAAGAGCAAGTGCGTGGAGGCCCACCAGAACACCATCTGCAAGCCCCTGCACAATCAGCCA
GCCCCCGATGTGCCATACCACTGGATCAGAAAGCAGTACACCCAGAGCAAGGACGACACCGAGGAGAGAG
ACCACATCTGCCAGAGCGAGACCCTGGAGGCCCACCTGTCCGGAGAGGGCAGAGGAAGTCTTCTAACATG
CGGTGACGTGGAGGAGAATCCCGGCCCTGGGGATCCACCGGTCGCCACCATGGTGAGCAAGGGCGAGGAG
GATAACATGGCCATCATCAAGGAGTTCATGCGCTTCAAGGTGCACATGGAGGGCTCCGTGAACGGCCACG
AGTTCGAGATCGAGGGCGAGGGCGAGGGCCGCCCCTACGAGGGCACCCAGACCGCCAAGCTGAAGGTGAC
CAAGGGTGGCCCCCTGCCCTTCGCCTGGGACATCCTGTCCCCTCAGTTCATGTACGGCTCCAAGGCCTAC
GTGAAGCACCCCGCCGACATCCCCGACTACTTGAAGCTGTCCTTCCCCGAGGGCTTCAAGTGGGAGCGCG
TGATGAACTTCGAGGACGGCGGCGTGGTGACCGTGACCCAGGACTCCTCCCTGCAGGACGGCGAGTTCAT
CTACAAGGTGAAGCTGCGCGGCACCAACTTCCCCTCCGACGGCCCCGTAATGCAGAAGAAGACCATGGGC
TGGGAGGCCTCCTCCGAGCGGATGTACCCCGAGGACGGCGCCCTGAAGGGCGAGATCAAGCAGAGGCTGA
AGCTGAAGGACGGCGGCCACTACGACGCTGAGGTCAAGACCACCTACAAGGCCAAGAAGCCCGTGCAGCT
GCCCGGCGCCTACAACGTCAACATCAAGTTGGACATCACCTCCCACAACGAGGACTACACCATCGTGGAA
CAGTACGAACGCGCCGAGGGCCGCCACTCCACCGGCGGCATGGACGAGCTGTACAAGTAAAGCGGCCGCA
CCCAGCTTTCTTGTACAAAGTGGTGTAGTTAATTCATGATGGCCGCTGCAGGTCGACCTCGAGGGGGGGC
CCGGTACCCAATTCGCCCTATAGTGAGTCGTATTACGCGCGGATCCAGCTTTGGACTTCTTCGCCAGAGG
TTTGGTCAAGTCTCCAATCAAGGTTGTCGGCTTGTCTACCTTGCCAGAAATTTACGAAAAGATGGAAAAG
GGTCAAATCGTTGGTAGATACGTTGTTGACACTTCTAAATAAGCGAATTTCTTATGATTTATGATTTTTA
TTATTAAATAAGTTATAAAAAAAATAAGTGTATACAAATTTTAAAGTGACTCTTAGGTTTTAAAACGAAA
ATTCTTATTCTTGAGTAACTCTTTCCTGTAGGTCAGGTTGCTTTCTCAGGTATAGCATGAGGTCGCTCTT
ATTGACCACACCTCTACCGGCATGCCAATTCACTGGCCGTCGTTTTACAACGTCGTGACTGGGAAAACCC
TGGCGTTACCCAACTTAATCGCCTTGCAGCACATCCCCCTTTCGCCAGCTGGCGTAATAGCGAAGAGGCC
CGCACCGATCGCCCTTCCCAACAGTTGCGCAGCCTGAATGGCGAATGGCGCCTGATGCGGTATTTTCTCC
TTACGCATCTGTGCGGTATTTCACACCGCATAATCGGATCGTACTTGTTACCCATCATTGAATTTTGAAC
ATCCGAACCTGGAAGTTTTCCCTGAAACAGATAGTATATTTGAACCTGTATAATAATATATAGTCTAGCG
CTTTACGGAAGACAATGTATGTATTTCGGTTCCTGGAGAAACTATTGCATCTATTGCATAGGTAATCTTG
CACGTCGCATCCCCGGTTCATTTTCTGCGTTTCCATCTTGCACTTCAATAGCATATCTTTGTTAACGAAG
CATCTGTGCTTCATTTTGTAGAACAAAAATGCAACGCGAGAGCGCTAATTTTTCAAACAAAGAATCTGAG
CTGCATTTTTACAGAACAGAAATGCAACGCGAAAGCGCTATTTTACCAACGAAGAATCTGTGCTTCATTT
TTGTAAAACAAAAATGCAACGCGAGAGCGCTAATTTTTCAAACAAAGAATCTGAGCTGCATTTTTACAGA
ACAGAAATGCAACGCGAGAGCGCTATTTTACCAACAAAGAATCTATACTTCTTTTTTGTTCTACAAAAAT
GCATCCCGAGAGCGCTATTTTTCTAACAAAGCATCTTAGATTACTTTTTTTCTCCTTTGTGCGCTCTATA
ATGCAGTCTCTTGATAACTTTTTGCACTGTAGGTCCGTTAAGGTTAGAAGAAGGCTACTTTGGTGTCTAT
TTTCTCTTCCATAAAAAAAGCCTGACTCCACTTCCCGCGTTTACTGATTACTAGCGAAGCTGCGGGTGCA
TTTTTTCAAGATAAAGGCATCCCCGATTATATTCTATACCGATGTGGATTGCGCATACTTTGTGAACAGA
AAGTGATAGCGTTGATGATTCTTCATTGGTCAGAAAATTATGAACGGTTTCTTCTATTTTGTCTCTATAT
ACTACGTATAGGAAATGTTTACATTTTCGTATTGTTTTCGATTCACTCTATGAATAGTTCTTACTACAAT
TTTTTTGTCTAAAGAGTAATACTAGAGATAAACATAAAAAATGTAGAGGTCGAGTTTAGATGCAAGTTCA
AGGAGCGAAAGGTGGATGGGTAGGTTATATAGGGATATAGCACAGAGATATATAGCAAAGAGATACTTTT
GAGCAATGTTTGTGGAAGCGGTATTCGCAATATTTTAGTAGCTCGTTACAGTCCGGTGCGTTTTTGGTTT
TTTGAAAGTGCGTCTTCAGAGCGCTTTTGGTTTTCAAAAGCGCTCTGAAGTTCCTATACTTTCTAGCTAG
AGAATAGGAACTTCGGAATAGGAACTTCAAAGCGTTTCCGAAAACGAGCGCTTCCGAAAATGCAACGCGA
GCTGCGCACATACAGCTCACTGTTCACGTCGCACCTATATCTGCGTGTTGCCTGTATATATATATACATG
AGAAGAACGGCATAGTGCGTGTTTATGCTTAAATGCGTACTTATATGCGTCTATTTATGTAGGATGAAAG
GTAGTCTAGTACCTCCTGTGATATTATCCCATTCCATGCGGGGTATCGTATGCTTCCTTCAGCACTACCC
TTTAGCTGTTCTATATGCTGCCACTCCTCAATTGGATTAGTCTCATCCTTCAATGCTATCATTTCCTTTG
ATATTGGATCGATCCGATGATAAGCTGTCAAACATGAGAATTGGGTAATAACTGATATAATTAAATTGAA
GCTCTAATTTGTGAGTTTAGTATACATGCATTTACTTATAATACAGTTTTTTAGTTTTGCTGGCCGCATC
TTCTCAAATATGCTTCCCAGCCTGCTTTTCTGTAACGTTCACCCTCTACCTTAGCATCCCTTCCCTTTGC
AAATAGTCCTCTTCCAACAATAATAATGTCAGATCCTGTAGAGACCACATCATCCACGGTTCTATACTGT
TGACCCAATGCGTCTCCCTTGTCATCTAAACCCACACCGGGTGTCATAATCAACCAATCGTAACCTTCAT
CTCTTCCACCCATGTCTCTTTGAGCAATAAAGCCGATAACAAAATCTTTGTCGCTCTTCGCAATGTCAAC
AGTACCCTTAGTATATTCTCCAGTAGATAGGGAGCCCTTGCATGACAATTCTGCTAACATCAAAAGGCCT
CTAGGTTCCTTTGTTACTTCTTCTGCCGCCTGCTTCAAACCGCTAACAATACCTGGGCCCACCACACCGT
GTGCATTCGTAATGTCTGCCCATTCTGCTATTCTGTATACACCCGCAGAGTACTGCAATTTGACTGTATT
ACCAATGTCAGCAAATTTTCTGTCTTCGAAGAGTAAAAAATTGTACTTGGCGGATAATGCCTTTAGCGGC
TTAACTGTGCCCTCCATGGAAAAATCAGTCAAGATATCCACATGTGTTTTTAGTAAACAAATTTTGGGAC
CTAATGCTTCAACTAACTCCAGTAATTCCTTGGTGGTACGAACATCCAATGAAGCACACAAGTTTGTTTG
CTTTTCGTGCATGATATTAAATAGCTTGGCAGCAACAGGACTAGGATGAGTAGCAGCACGTTCCTTATAT
GTAGCTTTCGACATGATTTATCTTCGTTTCCTGCATGTTTTTGTTCTGTGCAGTTGGGTTAAGAATACTG
GGCAATTTCATGTTTCTTCAACACTACATATGCGTATATATACCAATCTAAGTCTGTGCTCCTTCCTTCG
TTCTTCCTTCTGTTCGGAGATTACCGAATCAAAAAAATTTCAAGGAAACCGAAATCAAAAAAAAGAATAA
AAAAAAAATGATGAATTGAAAAGCTAATTCTTGAAGACGAAAGGGCCTCGTGATACGCCTATTTTTATAG
GTTAATGTCATGATAATAATGGTTTCTTAGACGTCAGGTGGCACTTTTCGGGGAAATGTGCGCGGAACCC
CTATTTGTTTATTTTTCTAAATACATTCAAATATGTATCCGCTCATGAGACAATAACCCTGATAAATGCT
TCAATAATATTGAAAAAGGAAGAGTATGAGTATTCAACATTTCCGTGTCGCCCTTATTCCCTTTTTTGCG
GCATTTTGCCTTCCTGTTTTTGCTCACCCAGAAACGCTGGTGAAAGTAAAAGATGCTGAAGATCAGTTGG
GTGCACGAGTGGGTTACATCGAACTGGATCTCAACAGCGGTAAGATCCTTGAGAGTTTTCGCCCCGAAGA
ACGTTTTCCAATGATGAGCACTTTTAAAGTTCTGCTATGTGGCGCGGTATTATCCCGTATTGACGCCGGG
CAAGAGCAACTCGGTCGCCGCATACACTATTCTCAGAATGACTTGGTTGAGTACTCACCAGTCACAGAAA
AGCATCTTACGGATGGCATGACAGTAAGAGAATTATGCAGTGCTGCCATAACCATGAGTGATAACACTGC
GGCCAACTTACTTCTGACAACGATCGGAGGACCGAAGGAGCTAACCGCTTTTTTGCACAACATGGGGGAT
CATGTAACTCGCCTTGATCGTTGGGAACCGGAGCTGAATGAAGCCATACCAAACGACGAGCGTGACACCA
CGATGCCTGTAGCAATGGCAACAACGTTGCGCAAACTATTAACTGGCGAACTACTTACTCTAGCTTCCCG
GCAACAATTAATAGACTGGATGGAGGCGGATAAAGTTGCAGGACCACTTCTGCGCTCGGCCCTTCCGGCT
GGCTGGTTTATTGCTGATAAATCTGGAGCCGGTGAGCGTGGGTCTCGCGGTATCATTGCAGCACTGGGGC
CAGATGGTAAGCCCTCCCGTATCGTAGTTATCTACACGACGGGGAGTCAGGCAACTATGGATGAACGAAA
TAGACAGATCGCTGAGATAGGTGCCTCACTGATTAAGCATTGGTAACTGTCAGACCAAGTTTACTCATAT
ATACTTTAGATTGATTTAAAACTTCATTTTTAATTTAAAAGGATCTAGGTGAAGATCCTTTTTGATAATC
TCATGACCAAAATCCCTTAACGTGAGTTTTCGTTCCACTGAGCGTCAGACCCCGTAGAAAAGATCAAAGG
ATCTTCTTGAGATCCTTTTTTTCTGCGCGTAATCTGCTGCTTGCAAACAAAAAAACCACCGCTACCAGCG
GTGGTTTGTTTGCCGGATCAAGAGCTACCAACTCTTTTTCCGAAGGTAACTGGCTTCAGCAGAGCGCAGA
TACCAAATACTGTTCTTCTAGTGTAGCCGTAGTTAGGCCACCACTTCAAGAACTCTGTAGCACCGCCTAC
ATACCTCGCTCTGCTAATCCTGTTACCAGTGGCTGCTGCCAGTGGCGATAAGTCGTGTCTTACCGGGTTG
GACTCAAGACGATAGTTACCGGATAAGGCGCAGCGGTCGGGCTGAACGGGGGGTTCGTGCACACAGCCCA
GCTTGGAGCGAACGACCTACACCGAACTGAGATACCTACAGCGTGAGCTATGAGAAAGCGCCACGCTTCC
CGAAGGGAGAAAGGCGGACAGGTATCCGGTAAGCGGCAGGGTCGGAACAGGAGAGCGCACGAGGGAGCTT
CCAGGGGGAAACGCCTGGTATCTTTATAGTCCTGTCGGGTTTCGCCACCTCTGACTTGAGCGTCGATTTT
TGTGATGCTCGTCAGGGGGGCGGAGCCTATGGAAAAACGCCAGCAACGCGGCCTTTTTACGGTTCCTGGC
CTTTTGCTGGCCTTTTGCTCACATGTTCTTTCCTGCGTTATCCCCTGATTCTGTGGATAACCGTATTACC
GCCTTTGAGTGAGCTGATACCGCTCGCCGCAGCCGAACGACCGAGCGCAGCGAGTCAGTGAGCGAGGAAG
CGGAAGAGCGCCCAATACGCAAACCGCCTCTCCCCGCGCGTTGGCCGATTCATTAATGCAGCTGGCACGA
CAGGTTTCCCGACTGGAAAGCGGGCAGTGAGCGCAACGCAATTAATGTGAGTTAGCTCACTCATTAGGCA
CCCCAGGCTTTACACTTTATGCTTCCGGCTCGTATGTTGTGTGGAATTGTGAGCGGATAACAATTTCACA
CAGGAAACAGCTATGACCATGATTACGCCAAGCTTACCGCATCAGGAAATTGTAAGCGTTAATATTTTGT
TAAAATTCGCGTTAAATTTTTGTTAAATCAGCTCATTTTTTAACCAATAGGCCGAAATCGGCAAAATCCC
TTATAAATCAAAAGAATAGACCGAGATAGGGT
[37 nt withheld, positions 8083-8119]
AAAGAACGTGGACTCCAACGTCAAAGG
[49 nt withheld, positions 8147-8195]
T
[91 nt withheld, positions 8197-8287]
G
[124 nt withheld, positions 8289-8412]
CCATTCGC
Features (pLannotate 1.2.2; 25 found; start..end, strand, type, name):
      3..257     -  CDS            BRP1 (fragment): BRP1_YEAST - Protein predicted: Swiss-Prot protein existence level 4. From Saccharomyces cerevisiae (strain ATCC 204508 / S288c) (Baker's yeast).
    359..375     -  promoter       ARG4 promoter (fragment): S. cerevisiae ARG4
    480..563     +  CDS            YG007_YEAST: Protein predicted: Swiss-Prot protein existence level 4. From Saccharomyces cerevisiae (strain ATCC 204508 / S288c) (Baker's yeast).
    800..824     +  protein_bind   attB1: mutant version of attB; recombination site for the Gateway® BP reaction BP Clonase™
   1590..2297    +  CDS            mCherry: mCherry is a basic (constitutively fluorescent) red fluorescent protein published in 2004, derived from Discosoma sp.. It is reported to be a very rapidly-maturing monomer with low acid sensitivity.
   2310..2334    -  protein_bind   attB2: mutant version of attB; recombination site for the Gateway® BP reaction BP Clonase™
   2362..2388    +  misc_feature   MCS (fragment): pBluescript multiple cloning site
   2397..2415    -  promoter       T7 promoter: promoter for bacteriophage T7 RNA polymerase
   2416..2559    +  CDS            ADH1 (fragment): ADH1_YEAST - Also known as ADC1. Experimental evidence at protein level: Swiss-Prot protein existence level 1. This isozyme preferentially catalyzes the conversion of primary unbranched alcohols to their corresponding aldehydes. Also shows activity toward secondary alcohols. From Saccharomyces cerevisiae (strain ATCC 204508 / S288c) (Baker's yeast).
   2563..2750    +  terminator     ADH1 terminator: S. cerevisiae ADH1; transcription terminator for the S. cerevisiae alcohol dehydrogenase 1 (ADH1) gene
   2758..2915    +  CDS            lacZα (fragment): LacZα fragment of β-galactosidase; lacZ fragment
   2921..2972    -  misc_feature   bom (fragment): basis of mobility region from pBR322
   2977..3060    +  CDS            RAF1 (fragment): RAF_YEAST - Experimental evidence at transcript level: Swiss-Prot protein existence level 2. Antagonizes transcriptional repression of recombinase FLP by REP1-REP2. May play a role in plasmid partitioning. From Saccharomyces cerevisiae (strain ATCC 204508 / S288c) (Baker's yeast).
   3214..4560    -  rep_origin     2μ ori: yeast 2μ plasmid origin of replication
   4565..4581    -  promoter       tet promoter (fragment): E. coli promoter for tetracycline efflux protein gene
   4671..5474    -  CDS            URA3: orotidine-5'-phosphate decarboxylase, required for uracil biosynthesis; S. cerevisiae URA3; yeast auxotrophic marker, counterselectable with 5-fluoroorotic acid (5-FOA)
   5475..5690    -  promoter       URA3 promoter: S. cerevisiae URA3
   5801..5905    +  promoter       AmpR promoter: bla
   5906..6766    +  CDS            AmpR: β-lactamase; bla; confers resistance to ampicillin, carbenicillin, and related antibiotics
   6937..7525    +  rep_origin     ori: high-copy-number ColE1/pMB1/pBR322/pUC origin of replication
   7708..7800    +  CDS            lacI (fragment): lac repressor; lacI; The lac repressor binds to the lac operator to inhibit transcription in E. coli. This inhibition can be relieved by adding lactose or isopropyl-β-D-thiogalactopyranoside (IPTG).
   7813..7834    +  protein_bind   CAP binding site: CAP binding activates transcription in the presence of cAMP. E. coli catabolite activator protein
   7849..7879    +  promoter       lac promoter: promoter for the E. coli lac operon
   7887..7903    +  protein_bind   lac operator: The lac repressor binds to the lac operator to inhibit transcription in E. coli. This inhibition can be relieved by adding lactose or isopropyl-β-D-thiogalactopyranoside (IPTG). lac repressor encoded by lacI
   7984..8412    -  rep_origin     f1 ori (sequence partly withheld): f1 bacteriophage origin of replication; arrow indicates direction of (+) strand synthesis
