[The description below was written by a language model from this plasmid's Addgene catalogue record and pLannotate feature annotations shown in this document.]
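Description:
pDRF1-GW (n1)StayGold-T2A-mCherry is an 8.4 kb yeast expression plasmid built on the Gateway-adapted pDRF1-GW backbone. It is an E. coli–yeast shuttle vector. In bacteria it replicates from a high-copy ColE1/pUC-type origin and is selected with ampicillin through the β-lactamase gene. In Saccharomyces cerevisiae it is maintained as a multicopy episome by the 2μ origin and selected by uracil prototrophy through URA3 with its own promoter, a marker that can also be counterselected with 5-FOA. An f1 origin and remnants of lac promoter/lacZα, lacI and pBluescript polylinker sequences are carried over from the parental cloning vectors.

The payload is a synthetic bicistronic reading frame lying between attB1 and attB2 Gateway recombination sites and followed by the ADH1 terminator. The automated annotation recognises only the mCherry portion. The unannotated stretch between attB1 and mCherry is where the catalogue name places the green fluorescent protein (n1)StayGold and the T2A peptide, although these were not called as features. The T2A sequence causes ribosomal skipping, so a single transcript yields the two fluorescent proteins as separate polypeptides in roughly equal amounts, letting mCherry serve as an internal expression reference for the green signal. The yeast promoter driving the cassette is not named in the record. The region upstream of attB1 is annotated only with small fragments of yeast genomic sequence.

The stated purpose is expression of the fusion cassette in yeast, and the associated study is a side-by-side characterisation of novel fluorescent proteins in budding yeast. This fits a ratiometric design for comparing StayGold performance against a co-expressed red standard.
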