Addgene plasmid #205495: pDRF1-GW (n1)StayGold-T2A-mCherry
Purpose: Expression of (n1)StayGold-T2A-mCherry in yeast
Depositing lab: Bas Teusink. Depositing organization: Vrije Universiteit Amsterdam. Publication: Side-by-Side Systematic Characterization of Novel FPs in Budding Yeast. Botman D, de Groot DH, Wehrens M, van Rossum K, Yska S, van der Kieft B, Albert V, Minghetti N, Goedhart J, Teusink B. ACS Synth Biol. 2026 Apr 1. doi: 10.1021/acssynbio.5c00676. PubMed 41919951.
Backbone
  Vector backbone: pDRF1-GW
  Vector type: Yeast Expression
Growth in bacteria
  Bacterial resistance: Ampicillin, 100 μg/mL
  Growth temperature: 37°C
  Growth strain: DH5alpha
  Copy number: High Copy
Gene/Insert
  Gene/Insert name: (n1)StayGold-T2A-mCherry
  Species: Synthetic
  Cloning method: Restriction Enzyme; 5′ cloning site unknown (unknown if destroyed); 3′ cloning site unknown (unknown if destroyed)
Terms and licenses: Academic/Nonprofit Terms; Industry Terms: Not Available to Industry
How to cite: pDRF1-GW (n1)StayGold-T2A-mCherry was a gift from Bas Teusink (Addgene plasmid # 205495 ; http://n2t.net/addgene:205495 ; RRID:Addgene_205495)
